>Addgene plasmid #81595 | pDONR223_RB1_p.R451H | addgene full sequence | sequence record 167095 | Addgene NGS Result
GGCAGTTCCCTACTCTCGCGTTAACGCTAGCATGGATGTTTTCCCAGTCACGACGTTGTAAAACGACGGC
CAGTCTTAAGCTCGGGCCCCAAATAATGATTTTATTTTGACTGATAGTGACCTGTTCGTTGCAACAAATT
GATGAGCAATGCTTTTTTATAATGCCAACTTTGTACAAAAAAGTTGGCACCATGCCGCCCAAAACCCCCC
GAAAAACGGCCGCCACCGCCGCCGCTGCCGCCGCGGAACCCCCGGCACCGCCGCCGCCGCCCCCTCCTGA
GGAGGACCCAGAGCAGGACAGCGGCCCGGAGGACCTGCCTCTCGTCAGGCTTGAGTTTGAAGAAACAGAA
GAACCTGATTTTACTGCATTATGTCAGAAATTAAAGATACCAGATCATGTCAGAGAGAGAGCTTGGTTAA
CTTGGGAGAAAGTTTCATCTGTGGATGGAGTATTGGGAGGTTATATTCAAAAGAAAAAGGAACTGTGGGG
AATCTGTATCTTTATTGCAGCAGTTGACCTAGATGAGATGTCGTTCACTTTTACTGAGCTACAGAAAAAC
ATAGAAATCAGTGTCCATAAATTCTTTAACTTACTAAAAGAAATTGATACCAGTACCAAAGTTGATAATG
CTATGTCAAGACTGTTGAAGAAGTATGATGTATTGTTTGCACTCTTCAGCAAATTGGAAAGGACATGTGA
ACTTATATATTTGACACAACCCAGCAGTTCGATATCTACTGAAATAAATTCTGCATTGGTGCTAAAAGTT
TCTTGGATCACATTTTTATTAGCTAAAGGGGAAGTATTACAAATGGAAGATGATCTGGTGATTTCATTTC
AGTTAATGCTATGTGTCCTTGACTATTTTATTAAACTCTCACCTCCCATGTTGCTCAAAGAACCATATAA
AACAGCTGTTATACCCATTAATGGTTCACCTCGAACACCCAGGCGAGGTCAGAACAGGAGTGCACGGATA
GCAAAACAACTAGAAAATGATACAAGAATTATTGAAGTTCTCTGTAAAGAACATGAATGTAATATAGATG
AGGTGAAAAATGTTTATTTCAAAAATTTTATACCTTTTATGAATTCTCTTGGACTTGTAACATCTAATGG
ACTTCCAGAGGTTGAAAATCTTTCTAAACGATACGAAGAAATTTATCTTAAAAATAAAGATCTAGATGCA
AGATTATTTTTGGATCATGATAAAACTCTTCAGACTGATTCTATAGACAGTTTTGAAACACAGAGAACAC
CACGAAAAAGTAACCTTGATGAAGAGGTGAATGTAATTCCTCCACACACTCCAGTTAGGACTGTTATGAA
CACTATCCAACAATTAATGATGATTTTAAATTCAGCAAGTGATCAACCTTCAGAAAATCTGATTTCCTAT
TTTAACAACTGCACAGTGAATCCAAAAGAAAGTATACTGAAAAGAGTGAAGGATATAGGATACATCTTTA
AAGAGAAATTTGCTAAAGCTGTGGGACAGGGTTGTGTCGAAATTGGATCACAGCGATACAAACTTGGAGT
TCACTTGTATTACCGAGTAATGGAATCCATGCTTAAATCAGAAGAAGAACGATTATCCATTCAAAATTTT
AGCAAACTTCTGAATGACAACATTTTTCATATGTCTTTATTGGCGTGCGCTCTTGAGGTTGTAATGGCCA
CATATAGCAGAAGTACATCTCAGAATCTTGATTCTGGAACAGATTTGTCTTTCCCATGGATTCTGAATGT
GCTTAATTTAAAAGCCTTTGATTTTTACAAAGTGATCGAAAGTTTTATCAAAGCAGAAGGCAACTTGACA
AGAGAAATGATAAAACATTTAGAACGATGTGAACATCGAATCATGGAATCCCTTGCATGGCTCTCAGATT
CACCTTTATTTGATCTTATTAAACAATCAAAGGACCGAGAAGGACCAACTGATCACCTTGAATCTGCTTG
TCCTCTTAATCTTCCTCTCCAGAATAATCACACTGCAGCAGATATGTATCTTTCTCCTGTAAGATCTCCA
AAGAAAAAAGGTTCAACTACGCGTGTAAATTCTACTGCAAATGCAGAGACACAAGCAACCTCAGCCTTCC
AGACCCAGAAGCCATTGAAATCTACCTCTCTTTCACTGTTTTATAAAAAAGTGTATCGGCTAGCCTATCT
CCGGCTAAATACACTTTGTGAACGCCTTCTGTCTGAGCACCCAGAATTAGAACATATCATCTGGACCCTT
TTCCAGCACACCCTGCAGAATGAGTATGAACTCATGAGAGACAGGCATTTGGACCAAATTATGATGTGTT
CCATGTATGGCATATGCAAAGTGAAGAATATAGACCTTAAATTCAAAATCATTGTAACAGCATACAAGGA
TCTTCCTCATGCTGTTCAGGAGACATTCAAACGTGTTTTGATCAAAGAAGAGGAGTATGATTCTATTATA
GTATTCTATAACTCGGTCTTCATGCAGAGACTGAAAACAAATATTTTGCAGTATGCTTCCACCAGGCCCC
CTACCTTGTCACCAATACCTCACATTCCTCGAAGCCCTTACAAGTTTCCTAGTTCACCCTTACGGATTCC
TGGAGGGAACATCTATATTTCACCCCTGAAGAGTCCATATAAAATTTCAGAAGGTCTGCCAACACCAACA
AAAATGACTCCAAGATCAAGAATCTTAGTATCAATTGGTGAATCATTCGGGACTTCTGAGAAGTTCCAGA
AAATAAATCAGATGGTATGTAACAGCGACCGTGTGCTCAAAAGAAGTGCTGAAGGAAGCAACCCTCCTAA
ACCACTGAAAAAACTACGCTTTGATATTGAAGGATCAGATGAAGCAGATGGAAGTAAACATCTCCCAGGA
GAGTCCAAATTTCAGCAGAAACTGGCAGAAATGACTTCTACTCGAACACGAATGCAAAAGCAGAAAATGA
ATGATAGCATGGATACCTCAAACAAGGAAGAGAAATGATTGCCAACTTTCTTGTACAAAGTTGGCATTAT
AAGAAAGCATTGCTTATCAATTTGTTGCAACGAACAGGTCACTATCAGTCAAAATAAAATCATTATTTGC
CATCCAGCTGATATCCCCTATAGTGAGTCGTATTACATGGTCATAGCTGTTTCCTGGCAGCTCTGGCCCG
TGTCTCAAAATCTCTGATGTTACATTGCACAAGATAAAAATATATCATCATGCCTCCTCTAGACCAGCCA
GGACAGAAATGCCTCGACTTCGCTGCTACCCAAGGTTGCCGGGTGACGCACACCGTGGAAACGGATGAAG
GCACGAACCCAGTGGACATAAGCCTGTTCGGTTCGTAAGCTGTAATGCAAGTAGCGTATGCGCTCACGCA
ACTGGTCCAGAACCTTGACCGAACGCAGCGGTGGTAACGGCGCAGTGGCGGTTTTCATGGCTTGTTATGA
CTGTTTTTTTGGGGTACAGTCTATGCCTCGGGCATCCAAGCAGCAAGCGCGTTACGCCGTGGGTCGATGT
TTGATGTTATGGAGCAGCAACGATGTTACGCAGCAGGGCAGTCGCCCTAAAACAAAGTTAAACATTATGA
GGGAAGCGGTGATCGCCGAAGTATCGACTCAACTATCAGAGGTAGTTGGCGTCATCGAGCGCCATCTCGA
ACCGACGTTGCTGGCCGTACATTTGTACGGCTCCGCAGTGGATGGCGGCCTGAAGCCACACAGTGATATT
GATTTGCTGGTTACGGTGACCGTAAGGCTTGATGAAACAACGCGGCGAGCTTTGATCAACGACCTTTTGG
AAACTTCGGCTTCCCCTGGAGAGAGCGAGATTCTCCGCGCTGTAGAAGTCACCATTGTTGTGCACGACGA
CATCATTCCGTGGCGTTATCCAGCTAAGCGCGAACTGCAATTTGGAGAATGGCAGCGCAATGACATTCTT
GCAGGTATCTTCGAGCCAGCCACGATCGACATTGATCTGGCTATCTTGCTGACAAAAGCAAGAGAACATA
GCGTTGCCTTGGTAGGTCCAGCGGCGGAGGAACTCTTTGATCCGGTTCCTGAACAGGATCTATTTGAGGC
GCTAAATGAAACCTTAACGCTATGGAACTCGCCGCCCGACTGGGCTGGCGATGAGCGAAATGTAGTGCTT
ACGTTGTCCCGCATTTGGTACAGCGCAGTAACCGGCAAAATCGCGCCGAAGGATGTCGCTGCCGACTGGG
CAATGGAGCGCCTGCCGGCCCAGTATCAGCCCGTCATACTTGAAGCTAGACAGGCTTATCTTGGACAAGA
AGAAGATCGCTTGGCCTCGCGCGCAGATCAGTTGGAAGAATTTGTCCACTACGTGAAAGGCGAGATCACC
AAGGTAGTCGGCAAATAACCCTCGAGCCACCCATGACCAAAATCCCTTAACGTGAGTTACGCGTCGTTCC
ACTGAGCGTCAGACCCCGTAGAAAAGATCAAAGGATCTTCTTGAGATCCTTTTTTTCTGCGCGTAATCTG
CTGCTTGCAAACAAAAAAACCACCGCTACCAGCGGTGGTTTGTTTGCCGGATCAAGAGCTACCAACTCTT
TTTCCGAAGGTAACTGGCTTCAGCAGAGCGCAGATACCAAATACTGTTCTTCTAGTGTAGCCGTAGTTAG
GCCACCACTTCAAGAACTCTGTAGCACCGCCTACATACCTCGCTCTGCTAATCCTGTTACCAGTGGCTGC
TGCCAGTGGCGATAAGTCGTGTCTTACCGGGTTGGACTCAAGACGATAGTTACCGGATAAGGCGCAGCGG
TCGGGCTGAACGGGGGGTTCGTGCACACAGCCCAGCTTGGAGCGAACGACCTACACCGAACTGAGATACC
TACAGCGTGAGCTATGAGAAAGCGCCACGCTTCCCGAAGGGAGAAAGGCGGACAGGTATCCGGTAAGCGG
CAGGGTCGGAACAGGAGAGCGCACGAGGGAGCTTCCAGGGGGAAACGCCTGGTATCTTTATAGTCCTGTC
GGGTTTCGCCACCTCTGACTTGAGCGTCGATTTTTGTGATGCTCGTCAGGGGGGCGGAGCCTATGGAAAA
ACGCCAGCAACGCGGCCTTTTTACGGTTCCTGGCCTTTTGCTGGCCTTTTGCTCACATGTTCTTTCCTGC
GTTATCCCCTGATTCTGTGGATAACCGTATTACCGCCTTTGAGTGAGCTGATACCGCTCGCCGCAGCCGA
ACGACCGAGCGCAGCGAGTCAGTGAGCGAGGAAGCGGAAGAGCGCCCAATACGCAAACCGCCTCTCCCCG
CGCGTTGGCCGATTCATTAATGCAGCTGGCACGACAGGTTTCCCGACTGGAAAGCGGGCAGTGAGCGCAA
CGCAATTAATACGCGTACCGCTAGCCAGGAAGAGTTTGTAGAAACGCAAAAAGGCCATCCGTCAGGATGG
CCTTCTGCTTAGTTTGATGCCTGGCAGTTTATGGCGGGCGTCCTGCCCGCCACCCTCCGGGCCGTTGCTT
CACAACGTTCAAATCCGCTCCCGGCGGATTTGTCCTACTCAGGAGAGCGTTCACCGACAAACAACAGATA
AAACGAAAGGCCCAGTCTTCCGACTGAGCCTTTCGTTTTATTTGATGCCT
Features (pLannotate 1.2.2; 12 found; start..end, strand, type, name):
     38..74      -  CDS            lacZα (fragment): LacZα fragment of β-galactosidase; lacZ fragment
     91..186     +  protein_bind   attL3: mutant version of attL; recombination site for the Gateway® LR reaction LR Clonase™
    192..2975    +  CDS            RB1: RB_HUMAN - Experimental evidence at protein level: Swiss-Prot protein existence level 1. (Microbial infection) In case of viral infections, interactions with SV40 large T antigen, HPV E7 protein or adenovirus E1A protein induce the disassembly of RB1-E2F1 complex thereby disrupting RB1's activity. From Homo sapiens (Human).
   2983..3078    -  protein_bind   attL3: mutant version of attL; recombination site for the Gateway® LR reaction LR Clonase™
   3097..3115    -  promoter       T7 promoter: promoter for bacteriophage T7 RNA polymerase
   3305..3328    +  promoter       Pc promoter (fragment): intI1 (promoter lies within the coding sequence); class 1 integron promoter
   3504..3560    +  CDS            GmR (fragment): gentamycin acetyltransferase; aacC1; confers resistance to gentamycin
   3567..4358    +  CDS            SmR: aminoglycoside adenylyltransferase (Murphy, 1985); aadA; confers resistance to spectinomycin and streptomycin
   4451..5039    +  rep_origin     ori: high-copy-number ColE1/pMB1/pBR322/pUC origin of replication
   5222..5314    +  CDS            lacI (fragment): lac repressor; lacI; The lac repressor binds to the lac operator to inhibit transcription in E. coli. This inhibition can be relieved by adding lactose or isopropyl-β-D-thiogalactopyranoside (IPTG).
   5369..5396    -  terminator     rrnB T2 terminator: transcription terminator T2 from the E. coli rrnB gene
   5528..5571    +  terminator     rrnB T1 terminator: Escherichia coli rrnB; transcription terminator T1 from the E. coli rrnB gene
