[The description below was written by a language model from this plasmid's Addgene catalogue record and pLannotate feature annotations shown in this document.]
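Description:
pDONR223_RB1_p.R451H is a Gateway entry clone built on the Invitrogen pDONR223 backbone and carrying the human RB1 open reading frame, which encodes the retinoblastoma tumour suppressor protein, with an R451H missense substitution. It is a bacterial cloning and shuttle plasmid, not an expression vector. It replicates in E. coli from a high-copy ColE1/pUC-type origin and is selected with spectinomycin through the aadA (SmR) aminoglycoside adenylyltransferase gene. This gene lies downstream of a fragment of the class 1 integron Pc promoter and a remnant of a gentamicin resistance gene. Short lacZα and lacI fragments and the rrnB T1 and T2 terminators are backbone remnants. The terminators help insulate the cloning region from read-through transcription.

The RB1 coding sequence occupies about 2.8 kb of the 5.6 kb sequenced plasmid and is flanked on both sides by attL recombination sites. The automated annotation labels both as attL3, whereas the record itself does not name the specific att variants. These sites allow the ORF to be moved directionally into any compatible destination vector by an LR Clonase reaction. The record lists no promoter for the insert. The only nearby promoter is a T7 promoter beyond the 3' att site, on the opposite strand and pointing back toward the insert. The clone is in the "closed" configuration, meaning a stop codon immediately follows the ORF, so C-terminal tags supplied by a destination vector would not be fused to the protein. The plasmid belongs to the Target Accelerator Plasmid Collection, a set of cancer-associated variant alleles intended for transfer into expression vectors for systematic functional testing of rare tumour mutations.
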