Addgene plasmid #81595: pDONR223_RB1_p.R451H
Purpose: Gateway Donor vector containing RB1 , part of the Target Accelerator Plasmid Collection.
Depositing lab: Jesse Boehm & William Hahn & David Root. Depositing organization: Broad Institute. Publication: Systematic Functional Interrogation of Rare Cancer Variants Identifies Oncogenic Alleles. Kim E, Ilic N, Shrestha Y, Zou L, Kamburov A, Zhu C, Yang X, Lubonja R, Tran N, Nguyen C, Lawrence MS, Piccioni F, Bagul M, Doench JG, Chouinard CR, Wu X, Hogstrom L, Natoli T, Tamayo P, Horn H, Corsello SM, Lage K, Root DE, Subramanian A, Golub TR, Getz G, Boehm JS, Hahn WC. Cancer Discov. 2016 Jul;6(7):714-26. doi: 10.1158/2159-8290.CD-16-0160. Epub 2016 May 4. PubMed 27147599.
Backbone
  Vector backbone: pDONR223
  Backbone manufacturer: Invitrogen
  Backbone size w/o insert (bp): 2790
  Vector type: Gateway Entry vector
Growth in bacteria
  Bacterial resistance: Spectinomycin, 50 μg/mL
  Growth temperature: 37°C
  Growth strain: DH5alpha
  Copy number: High Copy
Gene/Insert
  Gene/Insert name: RB1
  Species: H. sapiens (human)
  Mutation: R451H
  GenBank ID: NM_000321.2
  Entrez Gene: RB1 (a.k.a. OSRC, PPP1R130, RB, p105-Rb, p110-RB1, pRb, pp110)
  Promoter: None
  Cloning method: Gateway Cloning
  Sequencing primers: 5′ M13pUC-fwd; 3′ M13-Rev
Terms and licenses: Academic/Nonprofit Terms; Industry Terms: Not Available to Industry
Depositor comments: Closed state: stop codon immediately follows insert
How to cite: pDONR223_RB1_p.R451H was a gift from Jesse Boehm & William Hahn & David Root (Addgene plasmid # 81595 ; http://n2t.net/addgene:81595 ; RRID:Addgene_81595)
