>Addgene plasmid #81595 | pDONR223_RB1_p.R451H | depositor partial sequence | sequence record 154914 | Insert sequence
ATGCCGCCCAAAACCCCCCGAAAAACGGCCGCCACCGCCGCCGCTGCCGCCGCGGAACCCCCGGCACCGC
CGCCGCCGCCCCCTCCTGAGGAGGACCCAGAGCAGGACAGCGGCCCGGAGGACCTGCCTCTCGTCAGGCT
TGAGTTTGAAGAAACAGAAGAACCTGATTTTACTGCATTATGTCAGAAATTAAAGATACCAGATCATGTC
AGAGAGAGAGCTTGGTTAACTTGGGAGAAAGTTTCATCTGTGGATGGAGTATTGGGAGGTTATATTCAAA
AGAAAAAGGAACTGTGGGGAATCTGTATCTTTATTGCAGCAGTTGACCTAGATGAGATGTCGTTCACTTT
TACTGAGCTACAGAAAAACATAGAAATCAGTGTCCATAAATTCTTTAACTTACTAAAAGAAATTGATACC
AGTACCAAAGTTGATAATGCTATGTCAAGACTGTTGAAGAAGTATGATGTATTGTTTGCACTCTTCAGCA
AATTGGAAAGGACATGTGAACTTATATATTTGACACAACCCAGCAGTTCGATATCTACTGAAATAAATTC
TGCATTGGTGCTAAAAGTTTCTTGGATCACATTTTTATTAGCTAAAGGGGAAGTATTACAAATGGAAGAT
GATCTGGTGATTTCATTTCAGTTAATGCTATGTGTCCTTGACTATTTTATTAAACTCTCACCTCCCATGT
TGCTCAAAGAACCATATAAAACAGCTGTTATACCCATTAATGGTTCACCTCGAACACCCAGGCGAGGTCA
GAACAGGAGTGCACGGATAGCAAAACAACTAGAAAATGATACAAGAATTATTGAAGTTCTCTGTAAAGAA
CATGAATGTAATATAGATGAGGTGAAAAATGTTTATTTCAAAAATTTTATACCTTTTATGAATTCTCTTG
GACTTGTAACATCTAATGGACTTCCAGAGGTTGAAAATCTTTCTAAACGATACGAAGAAATTTATCTTAA
AAATAAAGATCTAGATGCAAGATTATTTTTGGATCATGATAAAACTCTTCAGACTGATTCTATAGACAGT
TTTGAAACACAGAGAACACCACGAAAAAGTAACCTTGATGAAGAGGTGAATGTAATTCCTCCACACACTC
CAGTTAGGACTGTTATGAACACTATCCAACAATTAATGATGATTTTAAATTCAGCAAGTGATCAACCTTC
AGAAAATCTGATTTCCTATTTTAACAACTGCACAGTGAATCCAAAAGAAAGTATACTGAAAAGAGTGAAG
GATATAGGATACATCTTTAAAGAGAAATTTGCTAAAGCTGTGGGACAGGGTTGTGTCGAAATTGGATCAC
AGCGATACAAACTTGGAGTTCACTTGTATTACCGAGTAATGGAATCCATGCTTAAATCAGAAGAAGAACG
ATTATCCATTCAAAATTTTAGCAAACTTCTGAATGACAACATTTTTCATATGTCTTTATTGGCGTGCGCT
CTTGAGGTTGTAATGGCCACATATAGCAGAAGTACATCTCAGAATCTTGATTCTGGAACAGATTTGTCTT
TCCCATGGATTCTGAATGTGCTTAATTTAAAAGCCTTTGATTTTTACAAAGTGATCGAAAGTTTTATCAA
AGCAGAAGGCAACTTGACAAGAGAAATGATAAAACATTTAGAACGATGTGAACATCGAATCATGGAATCC
CTTGCATGGCTCTCAGATTCACCTTTATTTGATCTTATTAAACAATCAAAGGACCGAGAAGGACCAACTG
ATCACCTTGAATCTGCTTGTCCTCTTAATCTTCCTCTCCAGAATAATCACACTGCAGCAGATATGTATCT
TTCTCCTGTAAGATCTCCAAAGAAAAAAGGTTCAACTACGCGTGTAAATTCTACTGCAAATGCAGAGACA
CAAGCAACCTCAGCCTTCCAGACCCAGAAGCCATTGAAATCTACCTCTCTTTCACTGTTTTATAAAAAAG
TGTATCGGCTAGCCTATCTCCGGCTAAATACACTTTGTGAACGCCTTCTGTCTGAGCACCCAGAATTAGA
ACATATCATCTGGACCCTTTTCCAGCACACCCTGCAGAATGAGTATGAACTCATGAGAGACAGGCATTTG
GACCAAATTATGATGTGTTCCATGTATGGCATATGCAAAGTGAAGAATATAGACCTTAAATTCAAAATCA
TTGTAACAGCATACAAGGATCTTCCTCATGCTGTTCAGGAGACATTCAAACGTGTTTTGATCAAAGAAGA
GGAGTATGATTCTATTATAGTATTCTATAACTCGGTCTTCATGCAGAGACTGAAAACAAATATTTTGCAG
TATGCTTCCACCAGGCCCCCTACCTTGTCACCAATACCTCACATTCCTCGAAGCCCTTACAAGTTTCCTA
GTTCACCCTTACGGATTCCTGGAGGGAACATCTATATTTCACCCCTGAAGAGTCCATATAAAATTTCAGA
AGGTCTGCCAACACCAACAAAAATGACTCCAAGATCAAGAATCTTAGTATCAATTGGTGAATCATTCGGG
ACTTCTGAGAAGTTCCAGAAAATAAATCAGATGGTATGTAACAGCGACCGTGTGCTCAAAAGAAGTGCTG
AAGGAAGCAACCCTCCTAAACCACTGAAAAAACTACGCTTTGATATTGAAGGATCAGATGAAGCAGATGG
AAGTAAACATCTCCCAGGAGAGTCCAAATTTCAGCAGAAACTGGCAGAAATGACTTCTACTCGAACACGA
ATGCAAAAGCAGAAAATGAATGATAGCATGGATACCTCAAACAAGGAAGAGAAA
